Addgene plasmid #53447: pDONR-53BP1 1-1972 28A
Purpose: Recombinational donor/master vector
Depositing lab: Daniel Durocher. Depositing organization: Sinai Health System. Publication: 53BP1 is a reader of the DNA-damage-induced H2A Lys 15 ubiquitin mark. Fradet-Turcotte A, Canny MD, Escribano-Diaz C, Orthwein A, Leung CC, Huang H, Landry MC, Kitevski-LeBlanc J, Noordermeer SM, Sicheri F, Durocher D. Nature. 2013 Jul 4;499(7456):50-4. doi: 10.1038/nature12318. Epub 2013 Jun 12. PubMed 23760478.
Backbone
  Vector backbone: Gateway pDONR 221
  Backbone manufacturer: Life Technologies
  Backbone size w/o insert (bp): 4761
  Total vector size (bp): 10677
  Vector type: Gateway
Growth in bacteria
  Bacterial resistance: Kanamycin, 50 μg/mL
  Growth temperature: 30°C
  Growth strain: Stbl2
  Copy number: Unknown
Gene/Insert
  Gene/Insert name: 53BP1 (alt name: siRNA resistant and ATM site-deficient construct of 53BP1)
  Species: H. sapiens (human)
  Insert size (bp): 5916
  Mutation: I914T mutation; All 28 SQ/TQ motifs in N-term of 53BP1 have been mutated to Ala; siRNA resistant mutation in 53BP1 is ACGCGCTGACGACCCGCTT
  Entrez Gene: TP53BP1 (a.k.a. 53BP1, TDRD30, p202, p53BP1)
  Cloning method: Gateway Cloning
  Sequencing primers: 5′ M13pUC-fwd; 3′ M13 reverse
Terms and licenses: Academic/Nonprofit Terms; Industry Terms
How to cite: pDONR-53BP1 1-1972 28A was a gift from Daniel Durocher (Addgene plasmid # 53447 ; http://n2t.net/addgene:53447 ; RRID:Addgene_53447)
