[The description below was written by a language model from this plasmid's Addgene catalogue record and pLannotate feature annotations shown in this document.]
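Description:
pDONR-53BP1 1-1972 28A is a Gateway entry clone built by recombining a full-length human TP53BP1 (53BP1) coding sequence into the pDONR 221 donor backbone. It is a bacterial propagation and master vector rather than an expression plasmid. It replicates through a high-copy ColE1/pUC-type origin and is selected with kanamycin through an aminoglycoside phosphotransferase gene. The annotated table shows no eukaryotic promoter. The only promoter near the insert is a T7 promoter, which lies just outside attL2 on the reverse strand. The rrnB T1 and T2 terminators sit upstream of attL1, where they insulate the cloning site from read-through transcription. Short lacI and lacZα fragments are backbone remnants.

The payload is a 5,916 bp open reading frame encoding residues 1-1972 of 53BP1, flanked by attL1 and attL2. An LR Clonase reaction can therefore move it directionally into any attR-containing destination vector, which then supplies the promoter, tags or viral context. The "28A" allele has all 28 SQ/TQ motifs in the N-terminal region changed to alanine, removing the ATM phosphorylation sites. It also carries silent changes that make it resistant to an siRNA against 53BP1, and an I914T substitution is recorded. This design suits knockdown-and-complementation experiments that test how ATM-dependent phosphorylation contributes to 53BP1 function in double-strand break repair and in the choice between end joining and homologous recombination.

The catalogue gives a total size of 10,677 bp, which equals the empty backbone plus the insert. The deposited sequence is 8,466 nt, as expected once the BP reaction has excised the backbone's original att-flanked cassette.
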