Features (pLannotate 1.2.2; 10 found; start..end, strand, type, name):
      1..589     +  rep_origin     ori: high-copy-number ColE1/pMB1/pBR322/pUC origin of replication
    772..864     +  CDS            lacI (fragment): lac repressor; lacI; The lac repressor binds to the lac operator to inhibit transcription in E. coli. This inhibition can be relieved by adding lactose or isopropyl-β-D-thiogalactopyranoside (IPTG).
    919..946     -  terminator     rrnB T2 terminator: transcription terminator T2 from the E. coli rrnB gene
   1078..1121    +  terminator     rrnB T1 terminator: Escherichia coli rrnB; transcription terminator T1 from the E. coli rrnB gene
   1168..1204    -  CDS            lacZα (fragment): LacZα fragment of β-galactosidase; lacZ fragment
   1220..1319    +  protein_bind   attL1: mutant version of attL; recombination site for the Gateway® LR reaction LR Clonase™
   1322..7237    +  CDS            TP53BP1 (sequence partly withheld): TP53B_HUMAN - Experimental evidence at protein level: Swiss-Prot protein existence level 1. Double-strand break (DSB) repair protein involved in response to DNA damage, telomere dynamics and class-switch recombination (CSR) during antibody genesis (PubMed:12364621, PubMed:22553214, PubMed:23333306, PubMed:17190600, PubMed:21144835, PubMed:28241136). Plays a key role in the repair of double-strand DNA breaks (DSBs) in response to DNA damage by promoting non-homologous end joining (NHEJ)- mediated repair of DSBs and specifically counteracting the function of the homologous recombination (HR) rep
   7242..7341    -  protein_bind   attL2: mutant version of attL; recombination site for the Gateway® LR reaction LR Clonase™
   7359..7377    -  promoter       T7 promoter: promoter for bacteriophage T7 RNA polymerase
   7511..8320    +  CDS            KanR: aminoglycoside phosphotransferase; aph(3')-Ia; confers resistance to kanamycin in bacteria or G418 (Geneticin®) in eukaryotes
>Addgene plasmid #53447 | pDONR-53BP1 1-1972 28A | depositor full sequence | sequence record 436414 | pDONR-53BP1 1-1972 28A sequence 8466 bps
TTGAGATCCTTTTTTTCTGCGCGTAATCTGCTGCTTGCAAACAAAAAAACCACCGCTACCAGCGGTGGTT
TGTTTGCCGGATCAAGAGCTACCAACTCTTTTTCCGAAGGTAACTGGCTTCAGCAGAGCGCAGATACCAA
ATACTGTTCTTCTAGTGTAGCCGTAGTTAGGCCACCACTTCAAGAACTCTGTAGCACCGCCTACATACCT
CGCTCTGCTAATCCTGTTACCAGTGGCTGCTGCCAGTGGCGATAAGTCGTGTCTTACCGGGTTGGACTCA
AGACGATAGTTACCGGATAAGGCGCAGCGGTCGGGCTGAACGGGGGGTTCGTGCACACAGCCCAGCTTGG
AGCGAACGACCTACACCGAACTGAGATACCTACAGCGTGAGCTATGAGAAAGCGCCACGCTTCCCGAAGG
GAGAAAGGCGGACAGGTATCCGGTAAGCGGCAGGGTCGGAACAGGAGAGCGCACGAGGGAGCTTCCAGGG
GGAAACGCCTGGTATCTTTATAGTCCTGTCGGGTTTCGCCACCTCTGACTTGAGCGTCGATTTTTGTGAT
GCTCGTCAGGGGGGCGGAGCCTATGGAAAAACGCCAGCAACGCGGCCTTTTTACGGTTCCTGGCCTTTTG
CTGGCCTTTTGCTCACATGTTCTTTCCTGCGTTATCCCCTGATTCTGTGGATAACCGTATTACCGCCTTT
GAGTGAGCTGATACCGCTCGCCGCAGCCGAACGACCGAGCGCAGCGAGTCAGTGAGCGAGGAAGCGGAAG
AGCGCCCAATACGCAAACCGCCTCTCCCCGCGCGTTGGCCGATTCATTAATGCAGCTGGCACGACAGGTT
TCCCGACTGGAAAGCGGGCAGTGAGCGCAACGCAATTAATACGCGTACCGCTAGCCAGGAAGAGTTTGTA
GAAACGCAAAAAGGCCATCCGTCAGGATGGCCTTCTGCTTAGTTTGATGCCTGGCAGTTTATGGCGGGCG
TCCTGCCCGCCACCCTCCGGGCCGTTGCTTCACAACGTTCAAATCCGCTCCCGGCGGATTTGTCCTACTC
AGGAGAGCGTTCACCGACAAACAACAGATAAAACGAAAGGCCCAGTCTTCCGACTGAGCCTTTCGTTTTA
TTTGATGCCTGGCAGTTCCCTACTCTCGCGTTAACGCTAGCATGGATGTTTTCCCAGTCACGACGTTGTA
AAACGACGGCCAGTCTTAAGCTCGGGCCCCAAATAATGATTTTATTTTGACTGATAGTGACCTGTTCGTT
GCAACAAATTGATGAGCAATGCTTTTTTATAATGCCAACTTTGTACAAAAAAGCAGGCTCTATGGACCCT
ACTGGAGCTCAGTTGGATTCAGATTTCGCTCAGCAAGATACTCCTTGCCTGATAATTGAAGATGCTCAGC
CTGAAGCGCAGGTTCTAGAGGATGATTCTGGTTCTCACTTCAGTATGCTATCTCGACACCTTCCTAATCT
CCAGACGCACAAAGAAAATCCTGTGTTGGATGTTGTGTCCAATCCTGAACAAACAGCTGGAGAAGAACGA
GGAGACGGTAATAGTGGGTTCAATGAACATTTGAAAGAAAACAAGGTTGCAGACCCTGTGGATTCTTCTA
ACTTGGACACATGTGGTTCCATCGCTCAGGTCATTGAGCAGTTACCTCAGCCAAACAGGACAAGCAGTGT
TCTGGGAATGTCAGTGGAATCTGCTCCTGCTGTGGAGGAAGAGAAGGGAGAAGAGTTGGAACAGAAGGAG
AAAGAGAAGGAAGAAGATACTTCAGGCAATACTACACATTCCCTTGGTGCTGAAGATACTGCCTCAGCGC
AGTTGGGTTTTGGGGTTCTGGAACTCGCCCAGGCTCAGGATGTTGAGGAAAATACTGTGCCATATGAAGT
GGACAAAGAGCAGCTACAATCAGTAACCACCAACTCTGGTTATACCAGGCTGTCTGATGTGGATGCTAAT
ACTGCAATTAAGCATGAAGAACAGTCCAACGAAGATATCCCCATAGCAGAACAGTCCAGCAAGGACATCC
CTGTGACAGCACAGCCCAGTAAGGATGTACATGTTGTAAAAGAGCAAAATCCACCACCTGCAAGGTCAGA
GGACATGCCTTTTAGCCCCAAAGCATCTGTTGCTGCTATGGAAGCAAAAGAACAGTTGTCTGCACAAGAA
CTTATGGAAAGTGGACTGCAGATTCAGAAGTCACCAGAGCCTGAGGTTTTGTCAGCTCAGGAAGACTTGT
TTGACCAGAGCAATAAAACAGTATCTTCTGATGGTTGCTCTACTCCTTCAAGGGGGGAAGGTGGGTGTTC
TTTGGCTTCCACTCCTGCCACCACTCTGCATCTCCTGCAGCTCTCTGGTCAGAGGTCCCTTGTTCAGGAC
AGTCTTTCCACGAATTCTTCAGATCTTGTTGCTCCTTCTCCTGATGCTTTCCGATCTACTCCTTTTATCG
TTCCTAGCAGTCCCACAGAGCAAGAAGGGAGACAAGATAAGCCAATGGACACGTCAGTGTTATCTGAAGA
AGGAGGAGAGCCTTTTCAGAAGAAACTTCAAAGTGGTGAACCAGTGGAGTTAGAAAACCCCCCTCTCCTG
CCTGAGTCCACTGTATCACCACAAGCCTCAACACCAATAGCTCAGAGCACACCAGTCTTCCCTCCTGGGT
CACTTCCTATCCCAGCCCAGCCTCAGTTTTCTCATGACATTTTTATTCCTTCCCCAAGTCTGGAAGAACA
ATCAAATGATGGGAAGAAAGATGGAGATATGCATAGTTCATCTTTGACAGTTGAGTGTTCTAAAGCTTCA
GAGATTGAACCAAAGAATTCCCCTGAGGATCTTGGGCTATCTTTGACAGGGGATTCTTGCAAGTTGATGC
TTTCTACAAGTGAATATGCTCAGTCCCCAAAGATGGAGAGCTTGAGTTCTCACAGAATTGATGAAGATGG
AGAAAACGCACAGATTGAGGATACGGAACCCATGTCTCCAGTTCTCAATTCTAAATTTGTTCCTGCTGAA
AATGATAGTATCCTGATGAATCCAGCACAGGATGGTGAAGTACAACTGGCTCAGAATGATGACAAAACAA
AGGGAGATGATACAGACACCAGGGATGACATTAGTATTTTAGCCACTGGTTGCAAGGGCAGAGAAGAAAC
GGTAGCAGAAGATGTTTGTATTGATCTCACTTGTGATTCGGGGGCTCAGGCAGTTCCGTCACCAGCTACT
CGATCTGAGGCACTTTCTAGTGTGTTAGATCAGGAGGAAGCTATGGAAATTAAAGAACACCATCCAGAGG
AGGGGTCTTCAGGGTCTGAGGTGGAAGAAATCCCTGAGACACCTTGTGAAGCTCAAGGAGAGGAACTCAA
AGAAGAAAATATGGAGAGTGTTCCGTTGCACCTTTCTCTGACTGAAGCTCAGGCCCAAGGGTTGTGTCTT
CAAAAGGAAATGCCAAAAAAAGAATGCTCAGAAGCTATGGAAGTTGAAACCAGTGTGATTAGTATTGATT
CCCCTCAAAAGTTGGCAATACTTGACCAAGAATTGGAACATAAGGAACAGGAAGCTTGGGAAGAAGCTAC
TTCAGAGGACTCCAGTGTTGTCATTGTAGATGTGAAAGAGCCATCTCCCAGAGTTGATGTTTCTTGTGAA
CCTTTGGAGGGAGTGGAGAAGTGCTCAGATGCCCAGTCATGGGAGGATATTGCTCCAGAAATAGAACCAT
GTGCTGAGAATAGATTAGACACCAAGGAAGAAAAGAGTGTAGAATATGAAGGAGATCTGAAATCAGGGAC
TGCAGAAACAGAACCTGTAGAGCAAGATTCTGCACAGCCTTCCTTACCTTTAGTACGCGCTGACGACCCG
CTTAGACTTGACCAGGAGTTGCAGCAGCCCCAAGCTCAGGAGAAAACAAGTAATTCATTAACAGAAGACT
CAAAAATGGCTAATGCAAAGCAGCTAAGCTCAGATGCAGAGGCCCAGAAGCTGGGGAAGCCCTCTGCCCA
TGCCGCACAAAGCTTCTGTGAAAGTTCTAGTGAAACCCCATTTCATTTCACTTTGCCTAAAGAAGGTGAT
ACCATCCCACCATTGACTGGTGCAACTCCACCTCTTATTGGGCACCTAAAATTGGAGCCCAAGAGACACA
GTACTCCTATTGGTATTAGCAACTATCCAGAAAGCACCATAGCAACCAGTGATGTCATGTCTGAAAGCAT
GGTGGAGACCCATGATCCCATACTTGGGAGTGGAAAAGGGGATTCTGGGGCTGCCCCAGACGTGGATGAT
AAATTATGTCTAAGAATGAAACTGGTTAGTCCTGAGACTGAGGCGAGTGAAGAGTCTTTGCAGTTCAACC
TGGAAAAGCCTGCAACTGGTGAAAGAAAAAATGGATCTACTGCTGTTGCTGAGTCTGTTGCCAGTCCCCA
GAAGACCATGTCTGTGTTGAGCTGTATCTGTGAAGCCAGGCAAGAGAATGAGGCTCGAAGTGAGGATCCC
CCCACCACACCCATCAGGGGGAACTTGCTCCACTTTCCAAGTGCTCAAGGAGAAGAGGAGAAAGAAAAAT
TGGAGGGTGACCATACAATCAGGCAGGCTCAACAGCCTATGAAGCCCATTAGTCCTGTCAAGGACCCTGT
TTCTCCTGCTGCCCAGAAGATGGTCATACAAGGGCCATCCAGTCCTCAAGGAGAGGCAATGGTGACAGAT
GTGCTAGAAGACCAGAAAGAAGGACGGAGTACTAATAAGGAAAATCCTAGTAAGGCCTTGATTGAAAGGC
CCGCCCAAAATAACATAGGAATCCAAACCATGGAGTGTTCCTTGAGGGTCCCAGAAACTGTTTCAGCAGC
AGCCCAGACTATAAAGAATGTGTGTGAGCAGGGGACCAGTACAGTGGACCAGAACTTTGGAAAGCAAGAT
GCCACAGTTCAGACTGAGAGGGGGAGTGGTGAGAAACCAGTCAGTGCTCCTGGGGATGATACAGAGTCGC
TCCATGCCCAGGGAGAAGAAGAGTTTGATATGCCTCAGCCTCCACATGGCCATGTCTTACATCGTCACAT
GAGAACAATCCGGGAAGTACGCACACTTGTCACTCGTGTCATTACAGATGTGTATTATGTGGATGGAACA
GAAGTAGAAAGAAAAGTAACTGAGGAGACTGAAGAGCCAATTGTAGAGTGTCAGGAGTGTGAAACTGAAG
TTTCCCCTTCACAGACTGGGGGCTCCTCAGGTGACCTGGGGGATATCAGCTCCTTCTCCTCCAAGGCATC
CAGCTTACACCGCACATCAAGTGGGACAAGTCTCTCAGCTATGCACAGCAGTGGAAGCTCAGGGAAAGGA
GCCGGACCACTCAGAGGGAAAACCAGCGGGACAGAACCCGCAGATTTTGCCTTACCCAGCTCCCGAGGAG
GCCCAGGAAAACTGAGTCCTAGAAAAGGGGTCAGTCAGACAGGGACGCCAGTGTGTGAGGAGGATGGTGA
TGCAGGCCTTGGCATCAGACAGGGAGGGAAGGCTCCAGTCACGCCTCGTGGGCGTGGGCGAAGGGGCCGC
CCACCTTCTCGGACCACTGGAACCAGAGAAACAGCTGTGCCTGGCCCCTTGGGCATAGAGGACATTTCAC
CTAACTTGTCACCAGATGATAAATCCTTCAGCCGTGTCGTGCCCCGAGTGCCAGACTCCACCAGACGAAC
AGATGTGGGTGCTGGTGCTTTGCGTCGTAGTGACTCTCCAGAAATTCCTTTCCAGGCTGCTGCTGGCCCT
TCTGATGGCTTAGATGCCTCCTCTCCAGGAAATAGCTTTGTAGGGCTCCGTGTTGTAGCCAAGTGGTCAT
CCAATGGCTACTTTTACTCTGGGAAAATCACACGAGATGTCGGAGCTGGGAAGTATAAATTGCTCTTTGA
TGATGGGTACGAATGTGATGTGTTGGGCAAAGACATTCTGTTATGTGACCCCATCCCGCTGGACACTGAA
GTGACGGCCCTCTCGGAGGATGAGTATTTCAGTGCAGGAGTGGTGAAAGGACATAGGAAGGAGTCTGGGG
AACTGTACTACAGCATTGAAAAAGAAGGCCAAAGAAAGTGGTATAAGCGAATGGCTGTCATCCTGTCCTT
GGAGCAAGGAAACAGACTGAGAGAGCAGTATGGGCTTGGCCCCTATGAAGCAGTAACACCTCTTACAAAG
GCAGCAGATATCAGCTTAGACAATTTGGTGGAAGGGAAGCGGAAACGGCGCAGTAACGTCAGCTCCCCAG
CCACCCCTACTGCCTCCAGTAGCAGCAGCACAACCCCTACCCGAAAGATCACAGAAAGTCCTCGTGCCTC
CATGGGAGTTCTCTCAGGCAAAAGAAAACTTATCACTTCTGAAGAGGAACGGTCCCCTGCCAAGCGAGGT
CGCAAGTCTGCCACAGTAAAACCTGGTGCAGTAGGGGCAGGAGAGTTTGTGAGCCCCTGTGAGAGTGGAG
ACAACACCGGTGAACCCTCTGCCCTGGAAGAGCAGAGGGGGCCTTTGCCTCTCAACAAGACCTTGTTTCT
GGGCTACGCATTTCTCCTTACCATGGCCACAACCAGTGACAAGTTGGCCAGCCGCTCCAAACTGCCAGAT
GGTCCTACAGGAAGCAGTGAAGAAGAGGAGGAATTTTTGGAAATTCCTCCTTTCAACAAGCAGTATACAG
AATCCCAGCTTCGAGCAGGAGCTGGCTATATCCTTGAAGATTTCAATGAAGCCCAGTGTAACACAGCTTA
CCAGTGTCTTCTAATTGCGGATCAGCATTGTCGAACCCGGAAGTACTTCCTGTGCCTTGCCAGTGGGATT
CCTTGTGTGTCTCATGTCTGGGTCCATGATAGTTGCCATGCCAACCAGCTCCAGAACTACCGTAATTATC
TGTTGCCAGCTGGGTACAGCCTTGAGGAGCAAAGAATTCTGGACTGGCAACCCCGTGAA
[318 nt withheld, positions 6920-7237]
TAAGACCCAGCTTTCTTGTACAAAGTTGGCATTATAAGAAAGCATTGCTTATCAATTTGTTGCAACGAAC
AGGTCACTATCAGTCAAAATAAAATCATTATTTGCCATCCAGCTGATATCCCCTATAGTGAGTCGTATTA
CATGGTCATAGCTGTTTCCTGGCAGCTCTGGCCCGTGTCTCAAAATCTCTGATGTTACATTGCACAAGAT
AAAAATATATCATCATGAACAATAAAACTGTCTGCTTACATAAACAGTAATACAAGGGGTGTTATGAGCC
ATATTCAACGGGAAACGTCGAGGCCGCGATTAAATTCCAACATGGATGCTGATTTATATGGGTATAAATG
GGCTCGCGATAATGTCGGGCAATCAGGTGCGACAATCTATCGCTTGTATGGGAAGCCCGATGCGCCAGAG
TTGTTTCTGAAACATGGCAAAGGTAGCGTTGCCAATGATGTTACAGATGAGATGGTCAGACTAAACTGGC
TGACGGAATTTATGCCTCTTCCGACCATCAAGCATTTTATCCGTACTCCTGATGATGCATGGTTACTCAC
CACTGCGATCCCCGGAAAAACAGCATTCCAGGTATTAGAAGAATATCCTGATTCAGGTGAAAATATTGTT
GATGCGCTGGCAGTGTTCCTGCGCCGGTTGCATTCGATTCCTGTTTGTAATTGTCCTTTTAACAGCGATC
GCGTATTTCGTCTCGCTCAGGCGCAATCACGAATGAATAACGGTTTGGTTGATGCGAGTGATTTTGATGA
CGAGCGTAATGGCTGGCCTGTTGAACAAGTCTGGAAAGAAATGCATAAACTTTTGCCATTCTCACCGGAT
TCAGTCGTCACTCATGGTGATTTCTCACTTGATAACCTTATTTTTGACGAGGGGAAATTAATAGGTTGTA
TTGATGTTGGACGAGTCGGAATCGCAGACCGATACCAGGATCTTGCCATCCTATGGAACTGCCTCGGTGA
GTTTTCTCCTTCATTACAGAAACGGCTTTTTCAAAAATATGGTATTGATAATCCTGATATGAATAAATTG
CAGTTTCATTTGATGCTCGATGAGTTTTTCTAATCAGAATTGGTTAATTGGTTGTAACACTGGCAGAGCA
TTACGCTGACTTGACGGGACGGCGCAAGCTCATGACCAAAATCCCTTAACGTGAGTTACGCGTCGTTCCA
CTGAGCGTCAGACCCCGTAGAAAAGATCAAAGGATCTTC
