>Addgene plasmid #53447 | pDONR-53BP1 1-1972 28A | depositor partial sequence | sequence record 97692 | pDONR-53BP1 1-1972 28A sequence 5919 bps
ATGGACCCTACTGGAGCTCAGTTGGATTCAGATTTCGCTCAGCAAGATACTCCTTGCCTGATAATTGAAG
ATGCTCAGCCTGAAGCGCAGGTTCTAGAGGATGATTCTGGTTCTCACTTCAGTATGCTATCTCGACACCT
TCCTAATCTCCAGACGCACAAAGAAAATCCTGTGTTGGATGTTGTGTCCAATCCTGAACAAACAGCTGGA
GAAGAACGAGGAGACGGTAATAGTGGGTTCAATGAACATTTGAAAGAAAACAAGGTTGCAGACCCTGTGG
ATTCTTCTAACTTGGACACATGTGGTTCCATCGCTCAGGTCATTGAGCAGTTACCTCAGCCAAACAGGAC
AAGCAGTGTTCTGGGAATGTCAGTGGAATCTGCTCCTGCTGTGGAGGAAGAGAAGGGAGAAGAGTTGGAA
CAGAAGGAGAAAGAGAAGGAAGAAGATACTTCAGGCAATACTACACATTCCCTTGGTGCTGAAGATACTG
CCTCAGCGCAGTTGGGTTTTGGGGTTCTGGAACTCGCCCAGGCTCAGGATGTTGAGGAAAATACTGTGCC
ATATGAAGTGGACAAAGAGCAGCTACAATCAGTAACCACCAACTCTGGTTATACCAGGCTGTCTGATGTG
GATGCTAATACTGCAATTAAGCATGAAGAACAGTCCAACGAAGATATCCCCATAGCAGAACAGTCCAGCA
AGGACATCCCTGTGACAGCACAGCCCAGTAAGGATGTACATGTTGTAAAAGAGCAAAATCCACCACCTGC
AAGGTCAGAGGACATGCCTTTTAGCCCCAAAGCATCTGTTGCTGCTATGGAAGCAAAAGAACAGTTGTCT
GCACAAGAACTTATGGAAAGTGGACTGCAGATTCAGAAGTCACCAGAGCCTGAGGTTTTGTCAGCTCAGG
AAGACTTGTTTGACCAGAGCAATAAAACAGTATCTTCTGATGGTTGCTCTACTCCTTCAAGGGAGGAAGG
TGGGTGTTCTTTGGCTTCCACTCCTGCCACCACTCTGCATCTCCTGCAGCTCTCTGGTCAGAGGTCCCTT
GTTCAGGACAGTCTTTCCACGAATTCTTCAGATCTTGTTGCTCCTTCTCCTGATGCTTTCCGATCTACTC
CTTTTATCGTTCCTAGCAGTCCCACAGAGCAAGAAGGGAGACAAGATAAGCCAATGGACACGTCAGTGTT
ATCTGAAGAAGGAGGAGAGCCTTTTCAGAAGAAACTTCAAAGTGGTGAACCAGTGGAGTTAGAAAACCCC
CCTCTCCTGCCTGAGTCCACTGTATCACCACAAGCCTCAACACCAATAGCTCAGAGCACACCAGTCTTCC
CTCCTGGGTCACTTCCTATCCCAGCCCAGCCTCAGTTTTCTCATGACATTTTTATTCCTTCCCCAAGTCT
GGAAGAACAATCAAATGATGGGAAGAAAGATGGAGATATGCATAGTTCATCTTTGACAGTTGAGTGTTCT
AAAACTTCAGAGATTGAACCAAAGAATTCCCCTGAGGATCTTGGGCTATCTTTGACAGGGGATTCTTGCA
AGTTGATGCTTTCTACAAGTGAATATGCTCAGTCCCCAAAGATGGAGAGCTTGAGTTCTCACAGAATTGA
TGAAGATGGAGAAAACGCACAGATTGAGGATACGGAACCCATGTCTCCAGTTCTCAATTCTAAATTTGTT
CCTGCTGAAAATGATAGTATCCTGATGAATCCAGCACAGGATGGTGAAGTACAACTGGCTCAGAATGATG
ACAAAACAAAGGGAGATGATACAGACACCAGGGATGACATTAGTATTTTAGCCACTGGTTGCAAGGGCAG
AGAAGAAACGGTAGCAGAAGATGTTTGTATTGATCTCACTTGTGATTCGGGGGCTCAGGCAGTTCCGTCA
CCAGCTACTCGATCTGAGGCACTTTCTAGTGTGTTAGATCAGGAGGAAGCTATGGAAATTAAAGAACACC
ATCCAGAGGAGGGGTCTTCAGGGTCTGAGGTGGAAGAAATCCCTGAGACACCTTGTGAAGCTCAAGGAGA
GGAACTCAAAGAAGAAAATATGGAGAGTGTTCCGTTGCACCTTTCTCTGACTGAAGCTCAGGCCCAAGGG
TTGTGTCTTCAAAAGGAAATGCCAAAAAAAGAATGCTCAGAAGCTATGGAAGTTGAAACCAGTGTGATTA
GTATTGATTCCCCTCAAAAGTTGGCAATACTTGACCAAGAATTGGAACATAAGGAACAGGAAGCTTGGGA
AGAAGCTACTTCAGAGGACTCCAGTGTTGTCATTGTAGATGTGAAAGAGCCATCTCCCAGAGTTGATGTT
TCTTGTGAACCTTTGGAGGGAGTGGAGAAGTGCTCAGATGCCCAGTCATGGGAGGATATTGCTCCAGAAA
TAGAACCATGTGCTGAGAATAGATTAGACACCAAGGAAGAAAAGAGTGTAGAATATGAAGGAGATCTGAA
ATCAGGGACTGCAGAAACAGAACCTGTAGAGCAAGATTCTGCACAGCCTTCCTTACCTTTAGTACGCGCT
GACGACCCGCTTAGACTTGACCAGGAGTTGCAGCAGCCCCAAGCTCAGGAGAAAACAAGTAATTCATTAA
CAGAAGACTCAAAAATGGCTAATGCAAAGCAGCTAAGCTCAGATGCAGAGGCCCAGAAGCTGGGGAAGCC
CTCTGCCCATGCCGCACAAAGCTTCTGTGAAAGTTCTAGTGAAACCCCATTTCATTTCACTTTGCCTAAA
GAAGGTGATACCATCCCACCATTGACTGGTGCAACTCCACCTCTTATTGGGCACCTAAAATTGGAGCCCA
AGAGACACAGTACTCCTATTGGTATTAGCAACTATCCAGAAAGCACCATAGCAACCAGTGATGTCATGTC
TGAAAGCATGGTGGAGACCCATGATCCCATACTTGGGAGTGGAAAAGGGGATTCTGGGGCTGCCCCAGAC
GTGGATGATAAATTATGTCTAAGAATGAAACTGGTTAGTCCTGAGACTGAGGCGAGTGAAGAGTCTTTGC
AGTTCAACCTGGAAAAGCCTGCAACTGGTGAAAGAAAAAATGGATCTACTGCTGTTGCTGAGTCTGTTGC
CAGTCCCCAGAAGACCATGTCTGTGTTGAGCTGTATCTGTGAAGCCAGGCAAGAGAATGAGGCTCGAAGT
GAGGATCCCCCCACCACACCCATCAGGGGGAACTTGCTCCACTTTCCAAGTGCTCAAGGAGAAGAGGAGA
AAGAAAAATTGGAGGGTGACCATACAATCAGGCAGGCTCAACAGCCTATGAAGCCCATTAGTCCTGTCAA
GGACCCTGTTTCTCCTGCTGCCCAGAAGATGGTCATACAAGGGCCATCCAGTCCTCAAGGAGAGGCAATG
GTGACAGATGTGCTAGAAGACCAGAAAGAAGGACGGAGTACTAATAAGGAAAATCCTAGTAAGGCCTTGA
TTGAAAGGCCCGCCCAAAATAACATAGGAATCCAAACCATGGAGTGTTCCTTGAGGGTCCCAGAAACTGT
TTCAGCAGCAGCCCAGACTATAAAGAATGTGTGTGAGCAGGGGACCAGTACAGTGGACCAGAACTTTGGA
AAGCAAGATGCCACAGTTCAGACTGAGAGGGGGAGTGGTGAGAAACCAGTCAGTGCTCCTGGGGATGATA
CAGAGTCGCTCCATGCCCAGGGAGAAGAAGAGTTTGATATGCCTCAGCCTCCACATGGCCATGTCTTACA
TCGTCACATGAGAACAATCCGGGAAGTACGCACACTTGTCACTCGTGTCATTACAGATGTGTATTATGTG
GATGGAACAGAAGTAGAAAGAAAAGTAACTGAGGAGACTGAAGAGCCAATTGTAGAGTGTCAGGAGTGTG
AAACTGAAGTTTCCCCTTCACAGACTGGGGGCTCCTCAGGTGACCTGGGGGATATCAGCTCCTTCTCCTC
CAAGGCATCCAGCTTACACCGCACATCAAGTGGGACAAGTCTCTCAGCTATGCACAGCAGTGGAAGCTCA
GGGAAAGGAGCCGGACCACTCAGAGGGAAAACCAGCGGGACAGAACCCGCAGATTTTGCCTTACCCAGCT
CCCGAGGAGGCCCAGGAAAACTGAGTCCTAGAAAAGGGGTCAGTCAGACAGGGACGCCAGTGTGTGAGGA
GGATGGTGATGCAGGCCTTGGCATCAGACAGGGAGGGAAGGCTCCAGTCACGCCTCGTGGGCGTGGGCGA
AGGGGCCGCCCACCTTCTCGGACCACTGGAACCAGAGAAACAGCTGTGCCTGGCCCCTTGGGCATAGAGG
ACATTTCACCTAACTTGTCACCAGATGATAAATCCTTCAGCCGTGTCGTGCCCCGAGTGCCAGACTCCAC
CAGACGAACAGATGTGGGTGCTGGTGCTTTGCGTCGTAGTGACTCTCCAGAAATTCCTTTCCAGGCTGCT
GCTGGCCCTTCTGATGGCTTAGATGCCTCCTCTCCAGGAAATAGCTTTGTAGGGCTCCGTGTTGTAGCCA
AGTGGTCATCCAATGGCTACTTTTACTCTGGGAAAATCACACGAGATGTCGGAGCTGGGAAGTATAAATT
GCTCTTTGATGATGGGTACGAATGTGATGTGTTGGGCAAAGACATTCTGTTATGTGACCCCATCCCGCTG
GACACTGAAGTGACGGCCCTCTCGGAGGATGAGTATTTCAGTGCAGGAGTGGTGAAAGGACATAGGAAGG
AGTCTGGGGAACTGTACTACAGCATTGAAAAAGAAGGCCAAAGAAAGTGGTATAAGCGAATGGCTGTCAT
CCTGTCCTTGGAGCAAGGAAACAGACTGAGAGAGCAGTATGGGCTTGGCCCCTATGAAGCAGTAACACCT
CTTACAAAGGCAGCAGATATCAGCTTAGACAATTTGGTGGAAGGGAAGCGGAAACGGCGCAGTAACGTCA
GCTCCCCAGCCACCCCTACTGCCTCCAGTAGCAGCAGCACAACCCCTACCCGAAAGATCACAGAAAGTCC
TCGTGCCTCCATGGGAGTTCTCTCAGGCAAAAGAAAACTTATCACTTCTGAAGAGGAACGGTCCCCTGCC
AAGCGAGGTCGCAAGTCTGCCACAGTAAAACCTGGTGCAGTAGGGGCAGGAGAGTTTGTGAGCCCCTGTG
AGAGTGGAGACAACACCGGTGAACCCTCTGCCCTGGAAGAGCAGAGAGGGCCTTTGCCTCTCAACAAGAC
CTTGTTTCTGGGCTACGCATTTCTCCTTACCATGGCCACAACCAGTGACAAGTTGGCCAGCCGCTCCAAA
CTGCCAGATGGTCCTACAGGAAGCAGTGAAGAAGAGGAGGAATTTTTGGAAATTCCTCCTTTCAACAAGC
AGTATACAGAATCCCAGCTTCGAGCAGGAGCTGGCTATATCCTTGAAGATTTCAATGAAGCCCAGTGTAA
CACAGCTTACCAGTGTCTTCTAATTGCGGATCAGCATTGTCGAACCCGGAAGTACTTCCTGTGCCTTGCC
AGTGGGATTCCTTGTGTGTCTCATGTCTGGGTCCATGATAGTTGCCATGCCAACCAGCTCCAGAACTACC
GTAATTATCTGTTGCCAGCTGGGTACAGCCTTGAGGAGCAAAGAATTCTGGACTGGCAACCCCGTGAA
[318 nt withheld, positions 5599-5916]
TAA
