>Addgene plasmid #53447 | pDONR-53BP1 1-1972 28A | addgene partial sequence | sequence record 100616 | M13-F20 5'-TGTAAAACGACGGCCAGT-3'
TTTTGACTGATAGTGACCTGTTCGTTGCAACAAATTGATGAGCAATGCTTTTTTATAATGCCAACTTTGT
ACAAAAAAGCAGGCTCTATGGACCCTACTGGAGCTCAGTTGGATTCAGATTTCGCTCAGCAAGATACTCC
TTGCCTGATAATTGAAGATGCTCAGCCTGAAGCGCAGGTTCTAGAGGATGATTCTGGTTCTCACTTCAGT
ATGCTATCTCGACACCTTCCTAATCTCCAGACGCACAAAGAAAATCCTGTGTTGGATGTTGTGTCCAATC
CTGAACAAACAGCTGGAGAAGAACGAGGAGACGGTAATAGTGGGTTCAATGAACATTTGAAAGAAAACAA
GGTTGCAGACCCTGTGGATTCTTCTAACTTGGACACATGTGGTTCCATCGCTCAGGTCATTGAGCAGTTA
CCTCAGCCAAACAGGACAAGCAGTGTTCTGGGAATGTCAGTGGAATCTGCTCCTGCTGTGGAGGAAGAGA
AGGGAGAAGAGTTGGAACAGAAGGAGAAAGAGAAGGAAGAAGATACTTCAGGCAATACTACACATTCCCT
TGGTGCTGAAGATACTGCCTCAGCGCAGTTGGGTTTTGGGGTTCTGGAACTCGCCCAGGCTCAGGATGTT
GAGGAAAATACTGTGCCATATGAAGTGGACAAAGAGCAGCTACAATCAGTAACCACCAACTCTGGTTATA
CCAGGCTGTCTGATGTGGATGCTAATACTGCAATTAAGCATGAAGAACAGTCCAACGAAGATATCCCCAT
AGCAGAACAGTCCAGCAAGGACATCCCTGTGACAGCACAGCC
