>Addgene plasmid #53447 | pDONR-53BP1 1-1972 28A | addgene partial sequence | sequence record 100781 | pENTR4-R 5'-attttgagacacgggccaga-3'
CGACTCACTATAGGGGATATCAGCTGGATGGCAAATAATGATTTTATTTTGACTGATAGTGACCTGTTCG
TTGCAACAAATTGATAAGCAATGCTTTCTTATAATGCCAACTTTGTACAAGAAAGCTGGGTCTTA
[318 nt withheld, positions 136-453]
TTCACGGGGTTGCCAGTCCAGAATTCTTTGCTCCTCAAGGCTGTACCCAGCTGGCAACAGATAATTACGG
TAGTTCTGGAGCTGGTTGGCATGGCAACTATCATGGACCCAGACATGAGACACACAAGGAATCCCACTGG
CAAGGCACAGGAAGTACTTCCGGGTTCGACAATGCTGATCCGCAATTAGAAGACACTGGTAAGCTGTGTT
ACACTGGGCTTCATTGAAATCTTCAAGGATATAGCCAGCTCCTGCTCGAAGCTGGGATTCTGTATACTGC
TTGTTGAAAGGAGGAATTTCCAAAAATTCCTCCTCTTCTTCACTGCTTCCTGTAGGACCATCTGGCAGTT
TGGAGCGGCTGGCCAACTTGTCACTGGTTGTGGCCATGG
