>Addgene plasmid #53447 | pDONR-53BP1 1-1972 28A | addgene partial sequence | sequence record 110742 | hp53-F 5'-gggagtggagaagtgctcag-3'
TAGAACCATGTGCTGAGAATAGATTAGACACCAAGGAAGAAAAGAGTGTAGAATATGAAGGAGATCTGAA
ATCAGGGACTGCAGAAACAGAACCTGTAGAGCAAGATTCTGCACAGCCTTCCTTACCTTTAGTACGCGCT
GACGACCCGCTTAGACTTGACCAGGAGTTGCAGCAGCCCCAAGCTCAGGAGAAAACAAGTAATTCATTAA
CAGAAGACTCAAAAATGGCTAATGCAAAGCAGCTAAGCTCAGATGCAGAGGCCCAGAAGCTGGGGAAGCC
CTCTGCCCATGCCGCACAAAGCTTCTGTGAAAGTTCTAGTGAAACCCCATTTCATTTCACTTTGCCTAAA
GAAGGTGATACCATCCCACCATTGACTGGTGCAACTCCACCTCTTATTGGGCACCTAAAATTGGAGCCCA
AGAGACACAGTACTCCTATTGGTATTAGCAACTATCCAGAAAGCACCATAGCAACCAGTGATGTCATGTC
TGAAAGCATGGTGGAGACCCATGATCCCATACTTGGGAGTGGAAAAGGGGATTCTGGGGCTGCCCCAGAC
GTGGATGATAAATTATGTCTAAGAATGAAACTGGTTAGTCCTGAGACTGAGGCGAGTGAAGAGTCTTTGC
AGTTCAACCTGGAAAAGCCTGCAACTGGTGAAAGAAAAAATGGATCTACTGCTGTTGCTGAGTCTGTTGC
CAGTCCCCAGAAGACCATGTCTGTGTTGAGCTGTATCTGTGAAGCCAGGCAAGAGAATGAGGCTCGAAGT
GAGGATCCC
